Addgene plasmid #142556: TFORF0208
Purpose: Lentiviral vector for overexpressing transcription factor ORFs with unique 24-bp barcodes. Barcodes facilitate identification of transcription factors in pooled screens.
Depositing lab: Feng Zhang. Depositing organization: Broad Institute. Publication: A transcription factor atlas of directed differentiation. Joung J, Ma S, Tay T, Geiger-Schuller KR, Kirchgatterer PC, Verdine VK, Guo B, Arias-Garcia MA, Allen WE, Singh A, Kuksenko O, Abudayyeh OO, Gootenberg JS, Fu Z, Macrae RK, Buenrostro JD, Regev A, Zhang F. Cell. 2023 Jan 5;186(1):209-229.e26. doi: 10.1016/j.cell.2022.11.026. PubMed 36608654.
Backbone
  Vector backbone: pLX_TRC317
  Backbone manufacturer: Broad Institute Genetic Perturbation Platform
  Backbone size w/o insert (bp): 8264
  Vector type: Mammalian Expression, Lentiviral
  Selectable markers: Puromycin
Growth in bacteria
  Bacterial resistance: Ampicillin, 100 μg/mL
  Growth temperature: 30°C
  Growth strain: DH5alpha
  Copy number: High Copy
Gene/Insert
  Gene/Insert name: FOXP2
  Species: H. sapiens (human)
  Insert size (bp): 2249
  Entrez Gene: FOXP2 (a.k.a. CAGH44, SPCH1, TNRC10)
  Promoter: EF1a
  Cloning method: Unknown
  Sequencing primers: 5′ GGGTGGAGACTGAAGTTAGGCCAG; 3′ CACATAGCGTAAAAGGAGCAACATAG
Terms and licenses: Academic/Nonprofit Terms; Industry Terms: Not Available to Industry
Depositor comments: NM_014491,ENST00000393494,ENST00000350908 . The transcription factor ORF portion of this plasmid was synthesized by Genewiz. Please test multiple small colonies in case of plasmid recombination. To make this collection available in a timely manner, a portion of this collection was not fully sequenced by Addgene. If an Addgene verified full plasmid sequence is not available, please contact us prior to placing an order to request the full sequence.
How to cite: TFORF0208 was a gift from Feng Zhang (Addgene plasmid # 142556 ; http://n2t.net/addgene:142556 ; RRID:Addgene_142556)
