[The description below was written by a language model from this plasmid's Addgene catalogue record and pLannotate feature annotations shown in this document.]
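Description:
TFORF0208 is a lentiviral mammalian expression plasmid built on the pLX_TRC317 backbone and carrying the human transcription factor FOXP2 as a synthesized open reading frame. It belongs to a barcoded transcription factor ORF collection in which each construct carries a unique 24-bp barcode, so that the overexpressed factor can be identified in pooled screens. The barcode itself is not annotated in the feature table. In bacteria the plasmid is maintained through a high-copy ColE1/pUC-type origin and selected with ampicillin via β-lactamase. An f1 origin and remnants of a lac/lacZα cloning region flanked by T3 and T7 promoters also lie in the backbone. The depositor notes that the plasmid can recombine, as is common for LTR-containing vectors.

The viral portion has a third-generation layout. An RSV promoter drives a truncated HIV-1 5' LTR, followed by the Ψ packaging signal with a gag fragment, the Rev response element for Rev-dependent nuclear export of the genomic RNA, and a cPPT/CTS element. A self-inactivating ΔU3 3' LTR and an SV40 polyadenylation signal close the transfer cassette. Within it are two expression units. An SV40 early promoter drives puromycin N-acetyltransferase for selecting transduced cells. Downstream, the strong constitutive EF-1α promoter drives the FOXP2 coding sequence, with a WPRE placed after it to enhance transcript stability and expression. A short sequence annotated as a U6 promoter fragment sits between the ORF and the WPRE, and the record does not state its role. The annotated sequence of about 10.5 kb matches the stated backbone plus insert. The construct is intended for stable FOXP2 overexpression, for example in directed differentiation screens.
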