Features (pLannotate 1.2.2; 31 found; start..end, strand, type, name):
      5..231     +  promoter       RSV promoter: Rous sarcoma virus enhancer/promoter
    232..412     +  LTR            5' LTR (truncated): truncated 5' long terminal repeat (LTR) from HIV-1
    459..584     +  misc_feature   HIV-1 Ψ: packaging signal of human immunodeficiency virus type 1
    568..931     +  CDS            HIV-1 gag (fragment): gag protein from human immunodeficiency virus 1; gag
   1077..1310    +  misc_feature   RRE: The Rev response element (RRE) of HIV-1 allows for Rev-dependent mRNA export from the nucleus to the cytoplasm.
   1687..1713    +  CDS            Rev (fragment): human immunodeficiency virus 1 (HIV-1) Rev protein; rev; enhances nuclear export of unspliced and incompletely spliced viral mRNAs
   1720..1743    +  promoter       SV40 promoter (fragment): SV40 early promoter
   1744..1815    +  promoter       SV40 promoter (fragment): SV40 enhancer and early promoter
   1839..1974    +  rep_origin     SV40 ori: SV40 origin of replication
   2020..2616    +  CDS            PuroR (fragment): puromycin N-acetyltransferase; pac from Streptomyces; confers resistance to puromycin
   2665..2782    +  misc_feature   cPPT/CTS: central polypurine tract and central termination sequence of HIV-1
   2847..2913    +  CDS            small t antigen (fragment): SV40 (simian virus 40) small t antigen
   2920..4098    +  promoter       EF-1α promoter: strong constitutive promoter for human elongation factor EF-1α
   4115..6259    +  CDS            FOXP2: FOXP2_HUMAN - Also known as CAGH44, TNRC10. Experimental evidence at protein level: Swiss-Prot protein existence level 1. Transcriptional repressor that may play a role in the specification and differentiation of lung epithelium. May also play a role in developing neural, gastrointestinal and cardiovascular tissues. Can act with CTBP1 to synergistically repress transcription but CTPBP1 is not essential. Plays a role in synapse formation by regulating SRPX2 levels. Involved in neural mechanisms mediating the development of speech and language. From Homo sapiens (Human).
   6275..6328    +  promoter       U6 promoter (fragment): RNA polymerase III promoter for human U6 snRNA
   6370..6958    +  misc_feature   WPRE: woodchuck hepatitis virus posttranscriptional regulatory element
   7009..7028    +  misc_feature   cPPT/CTS (fragment): central polypurine tract and central termination sequence of HIV-1
   7030..7263    +  LTR            3' LTR (ΔU3): self-inactivating 3' long terminal repeat (LTR) from HIV-1
   7341..7462    +  polyA_signal   SV40 poly(A) signal: SV40 polyadenylation signal
   7502..7637    +  rep_origin     SV40 ori: SV40 origin of replication
   7658..7676    -  promoter       T7 promoter: promoter for bacteriophage T7 RNA polymerase
   7684..7839    +  CDS            lacZα (fragment): LacZα fragment of β-galactosidase; lacZ fragment
   7844..8272    +  rep_origin     f1 ori (sequence partly withheld): f1 bacteriophage origin of replication; arrow indicates direction of (+) strand synthesis
   8325..8429    +  promoter       AmpR promoter: bla
   8430..9290    +  CDS            AmpR: β-lactamase; bla; confers resistance to ampicillin, carbenicillin, and related antibiotics
   9461..10049   +  rep_origin     ori: high-copy-number ColE1/pMB1/pBR322/pUC origin of replication
  10232..10324   +  CDS            lacI (fragment): lac repressor; lacI; The lac repressor binds to the lac operator to inhibit transcription in E. coli. This inhibition can be relieved by adding lactose or isopropyl-β-D-thiogalactopyranoside (IPTG).
  10337..10358   +  protein_bind   CAP binding site: CAP binding activates transcription in the presence of cAMP. E. coli catabolite activator protein
  10373..10403   +  promoter       lac promoter: promoter for the E. coli lac operon
  10411..10427   +  protein_bind   lac operator: The lac repressor binds to the lac operator to inhibit transcription in E. coli. This inhibition can be relieved by adding lactose or isopropyl-β-D-thiogalactopyranoside (IPTG). lac repressor encoded by lacI
  10472..10490   +  promoter       T3 promoter: promoter for bacteriophage T3 RNA polymerase
>Addgene plasmid #142556 | TFORF0208 | addgene full sequence | sequence record 427312 | Addgene NGS Result
TTAATGTAGTCTTATGCAATACTCTTGTAGTCTTGCAACATGGTAACGATGAGTTAGCAACATGCCTTAC
AAGGAGAGAAAAAGCACCGTGCATGCCGATTGGTGGAAGTAAGGTGGTACGATCGTGCCTTATTAGGAAG
GCAACAGACGGGTCTGACATGGATTGGACGAACCACTGAATTGCCGCATTGCAGAGATATTGTATTTAAG
TGCCTAGCTCGATACATAAACGGGTCTCTCTGGTTAGACCAGATCTGAGCCTGGGAGCTCTCTGGCTAAC
TAGGGAACCCACTGCTTAAGCCTCAATAAAGCTTGCCTTGAGTGCTTCAAGTAGTGTGTGCCCGTCTGTT
GTGTGACTCTGGTAACTAGAGATCCCTCAGACCCTTTTAGTCAGTGTGGAAAATCTCTAGCAGTGGCGCC
CGAACAGGGACTTGAAAGCGAAAGGGAAACCAGAGGAGCTCTCTCGACGCAGGACTCGGCTTGCTGAAGC
GCGCACGGCAAGAGGCGAGGGGCGGCGACTGGTGAGTACGCCAAAAATTTTGACTAGCGGAGGCTAGAAG
GAGAGAGATGGGTGCGAGAGCGTCAGTATTAAGCGGGGGAGAATTAGATCGCGATGGGAAAAAATTCGGT
TAAGGCCAGGGGGAAAGAAAAAATATAAATTAAAACATATAGTATGGGCAAGCAGGGAGCTAGAACGATT
CGCAGTTAATCCTGGCCTGTTAGAAACATCAGAAGGCTGTAGACAAATACTGGGACAGCTACAACCATCC
CTTCAGACAGGATCAGAAGAACTTAGATCATTATATAATACAGTAGCAACCCTCTATTGTGTGCATCAAA
GGATAGAGATAAAAGACACCAAGGAAGCTTTAGACAAGATAGAGGAAGAGCAAAACAAAAGTAAGACCAC
CGCACAGCAAGCGGCCGCTGATCTTCAGACCTGGAGGAGGAGATATGAGGGACAATTGGAGAAGTGAATT
ATATAAATATAAAGTAGTAAAAATTGAACCATTAGGAGTAGCACCCACCAAGGCAAAGAGAAGAGTGGTG
CAGAGAGAAAAAAGAGCAGTGGGAATAGGAGCTTTGTTCCTTGGGTTCTTGGGAGCAGCAGGAAGCACTA
TGGGCGCAGCGTCAATGACGCTGACGGTACAGGCCAGACAATTATTGTCTGGTATAGTGCAGCAGCAGAA
CAATTTGCTGAGGGCTATTGAGGCGCAACAGCATCTGTTGCAACTCACAGTCTGGGGCATCAAGCAGCTC
CAGGCAAGAATCCTGGCTGTGGAAAGATACCTAAAGGATCAACAGCTCCTGGGGATTTGGGGTTGCTCTG
GAAAACTCATTTGCACCACTGCTGTGCCTTGGAATGCTAGTTGGAGTAATAAATCTCTGGAACAGATTTG
GAATCACACGACCTGGATGGAGTGGGACAGAGAAATTAACAATTACACAAGCTTAATACACTCCTTAATT
GAAGAATCGCAAAACCAGCAAGAAAAGAATGAACAAGAATTATTGGAATTAGATAAATGGGCAAGTTTGT
GGAATTGGTTTAACATAACAAATTGGCTGTGGTATATAAAATTATTCATAATGATAGTAGGAGGCTTGGT
AGGTTTAAGAATAGTTTTTGCTGTACTTTCTATAGTGAATAGAGTTAGGCAGGGATATTCACCATTATCG
TTTCAGACCCACCTCCCAACCCCGAGGGGACCCATGCATTGCATCTCAATTAGTCAGCAACCAGGTGTGG
AAAGTCCCCAGGCTCCCCAGCAGGCAGAAGTATGCAAAGCATGCGTCTCAATTAGTCAGCAACCATAGTC
CCGCCCCTAACTCCGCCCATCCCGCCCCTAACTCCGCCCAGTTCCGCCCATTCTCCGCCCCATGGCTGAC
TAATTTTTTTTATTTATGCAGAGGCCGAGGCCGCCTCGGCCTCTGAGCTATTCCAGAAGTAGTGAGGAGG
CTTTTTTGGAGGCCTAGGCTTTTGCAAAAAGCTTTCTAGAGGTACCACCGGAGCTTACCATGACCGAGTA
CAAGCCCACGGTGCGCCTCGCCACCCGCGACGACGTCCCCAGGGCCGTACGCACCCTCGCCGCCGCGTTC
GCCGACTACCCCGCCACGCGCCACACCGTCGATCCGGACCGCCACATCGAGCGGGTCACCGAGCTGCAAG
AACTCTTCCTCACGCGCGTCGGGCTCGACATCGGCAAGGTGTGGGTCGCGGACGACGGCGCCGCCGTGGC
GGTCTGGACCACGCCGGAGAGCGTCGAAGCGGGGGCGGTGTTCGCCGAGATCGGCCCGCGCATGGCCGAG
TTGAGCGGTTCCCGGCTGGCCGCGCAGCAACAGATGGAAGGCCTCCTGGCGCCGCACCGGCCCAAGGAGC
CCGCGTGGTTCCTGGCCACCGTCGGCGTCTCGCCCGACCACCAGGGCAAGGGTCTGGGCAGCGCCGTCGT
GCTCCCCGGAGTGGAGGCGGCCGAGCGCGCCGGGGTGCCCGCCTTCCTGGAGACCTCCGCGCCCCGCAAC
CTCCCCTTCTACGAGCGGCTCGGCTTCACCGTCACCGCCGACGTCGAGGTGCCCGAAGGACCGCGCACCT
GGTGCATGACCCGCAAGCCCGGTGCCAGTTAACGAATTCTAGATCTTGAGACAAATGGCAGTATTCATCC
ACAATTTTAAAAGAAAAGGGGGGATTGGGGGGTACAGTGCAGGGGAAAGAATAGTAGACATAATAGCAAC
AGACATACAAACTAAAGAATTACAAAAACAAATTACAAAAATTCAAAATTTTCGGGTTTATTACAGGGAC
AGCAGAGATCCACTTTGGCGCCGGCTCGAGGCCTGCAGGTGCAAAGATGGATAAAGTTTTAAACAGAGAG
GAATCTTTGCAGCTAATGGACCTTCTAGGTCTTGAAAGGAGTGGGAATTGGCTCCGGTGCCCGTCAGTGG
GCAGAGCGCACATCGCCCACAGTCCCCGAGAAGTTGGGGGGAGGGGTCGGCAATTGAACCGGTGCCTAGA
GAAGGTGGCGCGGGGTAAACTGGGAAAGTGATGTCGTGTACTGGCTCCGCCTTTTTCCCGAGGGTGGGGG
AGAACCGTATATAAGTGCAGTAGTCGCCGTGAACGTTCTTTTTCGCAACGGGTTTGCCGCCAGAACACAG
GTAAGTGCCGTGTGTGGTTCCCGCGGGCCTGGCCTCTTTACGGGTTATGGCCCTTGCGTGCCTTGAATTA
CTTCCACCTGGCTGCAGTACGTGATTCTTGATCCCGAGCTTCGGGTTGGAAGTGGGTGGGAGAGTTCGAG
GCCTTGCGCTTAAGGAGCCCCTTCGCCTCGTGCTTGAGTTGAGGCCTGGCCTGGGCGCTGGGGCCGCCGC
GTGCGAATCTGGTGGCACCTTCGCGCCTGTCTCGCTGCTTTCGATAAGTCTCTAGCCATTTAAAATTTTT
GATGACCTGCTGCGACGCTTTTTTTCTGGCAAGATAGTCTTGTAAATGCGGGCCAAGATCTGCACACTGG
TATTTCGGTTTTTGGGGCCGCGGGCGGCGACGGGGCCCGTGCGTCCCAGCGCACATGTTCGGCGAGGCGG
GGCCTGCGAGCGCGGCCACCGAGAATCGGACGGGGGTAGTCTCAAGCTGGCCGGCCTGCTCTGGTGCCTG
GCCTCGCGCCGCCGTGTATCGCCCCGCCCTGGGCGGCAAGGCTGGCCCGGTCGGCACCAGTTGCGTGAGC
GGAAAGATGGCCGCTTCCCGGCCCTGCTGCAGGGAGCTCAAAATGGAGGACGCGGCGCTCGGGAGAGCGG
GCGGGTGAGTCACCCACACAAAGGAAAAGGGCCTTTCCGTCCTCAGCCGTCGCTTCATGTGACTCCACGG
AGTACCGGGCGCCGTCCAGGCACCTCGATTAGTTCTCGAGCTTTTGGAGTACGTCGTCTTTAGGTTGGGG
GGAGGGGTTTTATGCGATGGAGTTTCCCCACACTGAGTGGGTGGAGACTGAAGTTAGGCCAGCTTGGCAC
TTGATGTAATTCTCCTTGGAATTTGCCCTTTTTGAGTTTGGATCTTGGTTCATTCTCAAGCCTCAGACAG
TGGTTCAAAGTTTTTTTCTTCCATTTCAGGTGTCGTGAGGCTAGCACCGCCACCATGATGCAGGAATCTG
CGACAGAGACAATAAGCAACAGTTCAATGAATCAAAATGGAATGAGCACTCTAAGCAGCCAATTAGATGC
TGGCAGCAGAGATGGAAGATCAAGTGGTGACACCAGCTCTGAAGTAAGCACAGTAGAACTGCTGCATCTG
CAACAACAGCAGGCTCTCCAGGCAGCAAGACAACTTCTTTTACAGCAGCAAACAAGTGGATTGAAATCTC
CTAAGAGCAGTGATAAACAGAGACCACTGCAGGTGCCTGTGTCAGTGGCCATGATGACTCCCCAGGTGAT
CACCCCTCAGCAAATGCAGCAGATCCTTCAGCAACAAGTCCTGTCTCCTCAGCAGCTACAAGCCCTTCTC
CAACAACAGCAGGCTGTCATGCTGCAGCAGCAACAACTACAAGAGTTTTACAAGAAACAGCAAGAGCAGT
TACATCTTCAGCTTTTGCAGCAGCAGCAGCAACAGCAGCAGCAGCAACAACAGCAGCAACAACAGCAGCA
GCAACAACAACAACAACAGCAGCAACAACAGCAGCAGCAGCAGCAACAGCAGCAGCAGCAGCAACAGCAT
CCTGGAAAGCAAGCGAAAGAGCAGCAGCAGCAGCAGCAGCAGCAACAGCAATTGGCAGCCCAGCAGCTTG
TCTTCCAGCAGCAGCTTCTCCAGATGCAACAACTCCAGCAGCAGCAGCATCTGCTCAGCCTTCAGCGTCA
GGGACTCATCTCCATTCCACCTGGCCAGGCAGCACTTCCTGTCCAATCGCTGCCTCAAGCTGGCTTAAGT
CCTGCTGAGATTCAGCAGTTATGGAAAGAAGTGACTGGAGTTCACAGTATGGAAGACAATGGCATTAAAC
ATGGAGGGCTAGACCTCACTACTAACAATTCCTCCTCGACTACCTCCTCCAACACTTCCAAAGCATCACC
ACCAATAACTCATCATTCCATAGTGAATGGACAGTCTTCAGTTCTAAGTGCAAGACGAGACAGCTCGTCA
CATGAGGAGACTGGGGCCTCTCACACTCTCTATGGCCATGGAGTTTGCAAATGGCCAGGCTGTGAAAGCA
TTTGTGAAGATTTTGGACAGTTTTTAAAGCACCTTAACAATGAACACGCATTGGATGACCGAAGCACTGC
TCAGTGTCGAGTGCAAATGCAGGTGGTGCAACAGTTAGAAATACAGCTTTCTAAAGAACGCGAACGTCTT
CAAGCAATGATGACCCACTTGCACATGCGACCCTCAGAGCCCAAACCATCTCCCAAACCTCTAAATCTGG
TGTCTAGTGTCACCATGTCGAAGAATATGTTGGAGACATCCCCACAGAGCTTACCTCAAACCCCTACCAC
ACCAACGGCCCCAGTCACCCCGATTACCCAGGGACCCTCAGTAATCACCCCAGCCAGTGTGCCCAATGTG
GGAGCCATACGAAGGCGACATTCAGACAAATACAACATTCCCATGTCATCAGAAATTGCCCCAAACTATG
AATTTTATAAAAATGCAGATGTCAGACCTCCATTTACTTATGCAACTCTCATAAGGCAGGCTATCATGGA
GTCATCTGACAGGCAGTTAACACTTAATGAAATTTACAGCTGGTTTACACGGACATTTGCTTACTTCAGG
CGTAATGCAGCAACTTGGAAGAATGCAGTACGTCATAATCTTAGCCTGCACAAGTGTTTTGTTCGAGTAG
AAAATGTTAAAGGAGCAGTATGGACTGTGGATGAAGTAGAATACCAGAAGCGAAGGTCACAAAAGATAAC
AGGAAGTCCAACCTTAGTAAAAAATATACCTACCAGTTTAGGCTATGGAGCAGCTCTTAATGCCAGTTTG
CAGGCTGCCTTGGCAGAGAGCAGTTTACCTTTGCTAAGTAATCCTGGACTGATAAATAATGCATCCAGTG
GCCTACTGCAGGCCGTCCACGAAGACCTCAATGGTTCTCTGGATCACATTGACAGCAATGGAAACAGTAG
TCCGGGCTGCTCACCTCAGCCGCACATACATTCAATCCACGTCAAGGAAGAGCCAGTGATTGCAGAGGAT
GAAGACTGCCCAATGTCCTTAGTGACAACAGCTAATCACAGTCCAGAATTAGAAGACGACAGAGAGATTG
AAGAAGAGCCTTTATCTGAAGATCTGGAATAGTAATGAACTAGTCCGTAACTTGAAAGTATTTCGATTTC
TTGGCTTTATATATCTTGTGGAAAGGACGAACTCCGCATGCCACTCCATATGTAACGCGTTAAGTCGACA
ATCAACCTCTGGATTACAAAATTTGTGAAAGATTGACTGGTATTCTTAACTATGTTGCTCCTTTTACGCT
ATGTGGATACGCTGCTTTAATGCCTTTGTATCATGCTATTGCTTCCCGTATGGCTTTCATTTTCTCCTCC
TTGTATAAATCCTGGTTGCTGTCTCTTTATGAGGAGTTGTGGCCCGTTGTCAGGCAACGTGGCGTGGTGT
GCACTGTGTTTGCTGACGCAACCCCCACTGGTTGGGGCATTGCCACCACCTGTCAGCTCCTTTCCGGGAC
TTTCGCTTTCCCCCTCCCTATTGCCACGGCGGAACTCATCGCCGCCTGCCTTGCCCGCTGCTGGACAGGG
GCTCGGCTGTTGGGCACTGACAATTCCGTGGTGTTGTCGGGGAAATCATCGTCCTTTCCTTGGCTGCTCG
CCTGTGTTGCCACCTGGATTCTGCGCGGGACGTCCTTCTGCTACGTCCCTTCGGCCCTCAATCCAGCGGA
CCTTCCTTCCCGCGGCCTGCTGCCGGCTCTGCGGCCTCTTCCGCGTCTTCGCCTTCGCCCTCAGACGAGT
CGGATCTCCCTTTGGGCCGCCTCCCCGCGTCGACTTTAAGACCAATGACTTACAAGGCAGCTGTAGATCT
TAGCCACTTTTTAAAAGAAAAGGGGGGACTGGAAGGGCTAATTCACTCCCAACGAAGACAAGATCTGCTT
TTTGCTTGTACTGGGTCTCTCTGGTTAGACCAGATCTGAGCCTGGGAGCTCTCTGGCTAACTAGGGAACC
CACTGCTTAAGCCTCAATAAAGCTTGCCTTGAGTGCTTCAAGTAGTGTGTGCCCGTCTGTTGTGTGACTC
TGGTAACTAGAGATCCCTCAGACCCTTTTAGTCAGTGTGGAAAATCTCTAGCAGTACGTATAGTAGTTCA
TGTCATCTTATTATTCAGTATTTATAACTTGCAAAGAAATGAATATCAGAGAGTGAGAGGAACTTGTTTA
TTGCAGCTTATAATGGTTACAAATAAAGCAATAGCATCACAAATTTCACAAATAAAGCATTTTTTTCACT
GCATTCTAGTTGTGGTTTGTCCAAACTCATCAATGTATCTTATCATGTCTGGCTCTAGCTATCCCGCCCC
TAACTCCGCCCATCCCGCCCCTAACTCCGCCCAGTTCCGCCCATTCTCCGCCCCATGGCTGACTAATTTT
TTTTATTTATGCAGAGGCCGAGGCCGCCTCGGCCTCTGAGCTATTCCAGAAGTAGTGAGGAGGCTTTTTT
GGAGGCCTAGGGACGTACCCAATTCGCCCTATAGTGAGTCGTATTACGCGCGCTCACTGGCCGTCGTTTT
ACAACGTCGTGACTGGGAAAACCCTGGCGTTACCCAACTTAATCGCCTTGCAGCACATCCCCCTTTCGCC
AGCTGGCGTAATAGCGAAGAGGCCCGCACCGATCGCCCTTCCCAACAGTTGCGCAGCCTGAATGGCGAAT
GGG
[124 nt withheld, positions 7844-7967]
C
[91 nt withheld, positions 7969-8059]
A
[49 nt withheld, positions 8061-8109]
CCTTTGACGTTGGAGTCCACGTTCTTT
[37 nt withheld, positions 8137-8173]
ACCCTATCTCGGTCTATTCTTTTGATTTATAAGGGATTTTGCCGATTTCGGCCTATTGGTTAAAAAATGA
GCTGATTTAACAAAAATTTAACGCGAATTTTAACAAAATATTAACGCTTACAATTTAGGTGGCACTTTTC
GGGGAAATGTGCGCGGAACCCCTATTTGTTTATTTTTCTAAATACATTCAAATATGTATCCGCTCATGAG
ACAATAACCCTGATAAATGCTTCAATAATATTGAAAAAGGAAGAGTATGAGTATTCAACATTTCCGTGTC
GCCCTTATTCCCTTTTTTGCGGCATTTTGCCTTCCTGTTTTTGCTCACCCAGAAACGCTGGTGAAAGTAA
AAGATGCTGAAGATCAGTTGGGTGCACGAGTGGGTTACATCGAACTGGATCTCAACAGCGGTAAGATCCT
TGAGAGTTTTCGCCCCGAAGAACGTTTTCCAATGATGAGCACTTTTAAAGTTCTGCTATGTGGCGCGGTA
TTATCCCGTATTGACGCCGGGCAAGAGCAACTCGGTCGCCGCATACACTATTCTCAGAATGACTTGGTTG
AGTACTCACCAGTCACAGAAAAGCATCTTACGGATGGCATGACAGTAAGAGAATTATGCAGTGCTGCCAT
AACCATGAGTGATAACACTGCGGCCAACTTACTTCTGACAACGATCGGAGGACCGAAGGAGCTAACCGCT
TTTTTGCACAACATGGGGGATCATGTAACTCGCCTTGATCGTTGGGAACCGGAGCTGAATGAAGCCATAC
CAAACGACGAGCGTGACACCACGATGCCTGTAGCAATGGCAACAACGTTGCGCAAACTATTAACTGGCGA
ACTACTTACTCTAGCTTCCCGGCAACAATTAATAGACTGGATGGAGGCGGATAAAGTTGCAGGACCACTT
CTGCGCTCGGCCCTTCCGGCTGGCTGGTTTATTGCTGATAAATCTGGAGCCGGTGAGCGTGGGTCTCGCG
GTATCATTGCAGCACTGGGGCCAGATGGTAAGCCCTCCCGTATCGTAGTTATCTACACGACGGGGAGTCA
GGCAACTATGGATGAACGAAATAGACAGATCGCTGAGATAGGTGCCTCACTGATTAAGCATTGGTAACTG
TCAGACCAAGTTTACTCATATATACTTTAGATTGATTTAAAACTTCATTTTTAATTTAAAAGGATCTAGG
TGAAGATCCTTTTTGATAATCTCATGACCAAAATCCCTTAACGTGAGTTTTCGTTCCACTGAGCGTCAGA
CCCCGTAGAAAAGATCAAAGGATCTTCTTGAGATCCTTTTTTTCTGCGCGTAATCTGCTGCTTGCAAACA
AAAAAACCACCGCTACCAGCGGTGGTTTGTTTGCCGGATCAAGAGCTACCAACTCTTTTTCCGAAGGTAA
CTGGCTTCAGCAGAGCGCAGATACCAAATACTGTTCTTCTAGTGTAGCCGTAGTTAGGCCACCACTTCAA
GAACTCTGTAGCACCGCCTACATACCTCGCTCTGCTAATCCTGTTACCAGTGGCTGCTGCCAGTGGCGAT
AAGTCGTGTCTTACCGGGTTGGACTCAAGACGATAGTTACCGGATAAGGCGCAGCGGTCGGGCTGAACGG
GGGGTTCGTGCACACAGCCCAGCTTGGAGCGAACGACCTACACCGAACTGAGATACCTACAGCGTGAGCT
ATGAGAAAGCGCCACGCTTCCCGAAGGGAGAAAGGCGGACAGGTATCCGGTAAGCGGCAGGGTCGGAACA
GGAGAGCGCACGAGGGAGCTTCCAGGGGGAAACGCCTGGTATCTTTATAGTCCTGTCGGGTTTCGCCACC
TCTGACTTGAGCGTCGATTTTTGTGATGCTCGTCAGGGGGGCGGAGCCTATGGAAAAACGCCAGCAACGC
GGCCTTTTTACGGTTCCTGGCCTTTTGCTGGCCTTTTGCTCACATGTTCTTTCCTGCGTTATCCCCTGAT
TCTGTGGATAACCGTATTACCGCCTTTGAGTGAGCTGATACCGCTCGCCGCAGCCGAACGACCGAGCGCA
GCGAGTCAGTGAGCGAGGAAGCGGAAGAGCGCCCAATACGCAAACCGCCTCTCCCCGCGCGTTGGCCGAT
TCATTAATGCAGCTGGCACGACAGGTTTCCCGACTGGAAAGCGGGCAGTGAGCGCAACGCAATTAATGTG
AGTTAGCTCACTCATTAGGCACCCCAGGCTTTACACTTTATGCTTCCGGCTCGTATGTTGTGTGGAATTG
TGAGCGGATAACAATTTCACACAGGAAACAGCTATGACCATGATTACGCCAAGCGCGCAATTAACCCTCA
CTAAAGGGAACAAAAGCTGGAGCTGCAAGC
