>Addgene plasmid #142556 | TFORF0208 | depositor partial sequence | sequence record 279806 | Insert
ACCGCCACCATGATGCAGGAATCTGCGACAGAGACAATAAGCAACAGTTCAATGAATCAAAATGGAATGA
GCACTCTAAGCAGCCAATTAGATGCTGGCAGCAGAGATGGAAGATCAAGTGGTGACACCAGCTCTGAAGT
AAGCACAGTAGAACTGCTGCATCTGCAACAACAGCAGGCTCTCCAGGCAGCAAGACAACTTCTTTTACAG
CAGCAAACAAGTGGATTGAAATCTCCTAAGAGCAGTGATAAACAGAGACCACTGCAGGTGCCTGTGTCAG
TGGCCATGATGACTCCCCAGGTGATCACCCCTCAGCAAATGCAGCAGATCCTTCAGCAACAAGTCCTGTC
TCCTCAGCAGCTACAAGCCCTTCTCCAACAACAGCAGGCTGTCATGCTGCAGCAGCAACAACTACAAGAG
TTTTACAAGAAACAGCAAGAGCAGTTACATCTTCAGCTTTTGCAGCAGCAGCAGCAACAGCAGCAGCAGC
AACAACAGCAGCAACAACAGCAGCAGCAACAACAACAACAACAGCAGCAACAACAGCAGCAGCAGCAGCA
ACAGCAGCAGCAGCAGCAACAGCATCCTGGAAAGCAAGCGAAAGAGCAGCAGCAGCAGCAGCAGCAGCAA
CAGCAATTGGCAGCCCAGCAGCTTGTCTTCCAGCAGCAGCTTCTCCAGATGCAACAACTCCAGCAGCAGC
AGCATCTGCTCAGCCTTCAGCGTCAGGGACTCATCTCCATTCCACCTGGCCAGGCAGCACTTCCTGTCCA
ATCGCTGCCTCAAGCTGGCTTAAGTCCTGCTGAGATTCAGCAGTTATGGAAAGAAGTGACTGGAGTTCAC
AGTATGGAAGACAATGGCATTAAACATGGAGGGCTAGACCTCACTACTAACAATTCCTCCTCGACTACCT
CCTCCAACACTTCCAAAGCATCACCACCAATAACTCATCATTCCATAGTGAATGGACAGTCTTCAGTTCT
AAGTGCAAGACGAGACAGCTCGTCACATGAGGAGACTGGGGCCTCTCACACTCTCTATGGCCATGGAGTT
TGCAAATGGCCAGGCTGTGAAAGCATTTGTGAAGATTTTGGACAGTTTTTAAAGCACCTTAACAATGAAC
ACGCATTGGATGACCGAAGCACTGCTCAGTGTCGAGTGCAAATGCAGGTGGTGCAACAGTTAGAAATACA
GCTTTCTAAAGAACGCGAACGTCTTCAAGCAATGATGACCCACTTGCACATGCGACCCTCAGAGCCCAAA
CCATCTCCCAAACCTCTAAATCTGGTGTCTAGTGTCACCATGTCGAAGAATATGTTGGAGACATCCCCAC
AGAGCTTACCTCAAACCCCTACCACACCAACGGCCCCAGTCACCCCGATTACCCAGGGACCCTCAGTAAT
CACCCCAGCCAGTGTGCCCAATGTGGGAGCCATACGAAGGCGACATTCAGACAAATACAACATTCCCATG
TCATCAGAAATTGCCCCAAACTATGAATTTTATAAAAATGCAGATGTCAGACCTCCATTTACTTATGCAA
CTCTCATAAGGCAGGCTATCATGGAGTCATCTGACAGGCAGTTAACACTTAATGAAATTTACAGCTGGTT
TACACGGACATTTGCTTACTTCAGGCGTAATGCAGCAACTTGGAAGAATGCAGTACGTCATAATCTTAGC
CTGCACAAGTGTTTTGTTCGAGTAGAAAATGTTAAAGGAGCAGTATGGACTGTGGATGAAGTAGAATACC
AGAAGCGAAGGTCACAAAAGATAACAGGAAGTCCAACCTTAGTAAAAAATATACCTACCAGTTTAGGCTA
TGGAGCAGCTCTTAATGCCAGTTTGCAGGCTGCCTTGGCAGAGAGCAGTTTACCTTTGCTAAGTAATCCT
GGACTGATAAATAATGCATCCAGTGGCCTACTGCAGGCCGTCCACGAAGACCTCAATGGTTCTCTGGATC
ACATTGACAGCAATGGAAACAGTAGTCCGGGCTGCTCACCTCAGCCGCACATACATTCAATCCACGTCAA
GGAAGAGCCAGTGATTGCAGAGGATGAAGACTGCCCAATGTCCTTAGTGACAACAGCTAATCACAGTCCA
GAATTAGAAGACGACAGAGAGATTGAAGAAGAGCCTTTATCTGAAGATCTGGAATAGTAATGAACTAGTC
CGTAACTTGAAAGTATTTCGATTTCTTGGCTTTATATATCTTGTGGAAAGGACGAACTCCGCATGCCACT
CCATATGTA
