>Addgene plasmid #142556 | TFORF0208 | depositor partial sequence | sequence record 279807 | Barcode
ACTCCGCATGCCACTCCATATGTA
